Addgene plasmid #233275: pDsRed1-CMV-Rat Nurr1-DsRed1-pA
Purpose: To Express a Rat Nurr1-DsRed fusion protein from a CMV promoter
Depositing lab: Jonathan Ploski & Glenn Schafe. Depositing organization: Yale University.
Backbone
  Vector backbone: pdsRedN-N1
  Backbone manufacturer: Clontech
  Vector type: Mammalian Expression
Growth in bacteria
  Bacterial resistance: Kanamycin, 50 μg/mL
  Growth temperature: 37°C
  Growth strain: NEB Stable
  Copy number: High Copy
Gene/Insert
  Gene/Insert name: Nurr1
  Species: R. norvegicus (rat)
  Mutation: P2A
  Entrez Gene: Nr4a2 (a.k.a. Nurr1, RNR1)
  Tag / fusion protein: DsRed1 (C terminal on insert)
  Cloning method: Restriction Enzyme; 5′ cloning site XhoI (unknown if destroyed); 3′ cloning site EcoRI (unknown if destroyed)
Terms and licenses: Academic/Nonprofit Terms; Industry Terms: Not Available to Industry
Depositor comments: Be advised that the Nurr1 coding region contains a P2A mutation.
How to cite: pDsRed1-CMV-Rat Nurr1-DsRed1-pA was a gift from Jonathan Ploski & Glenn Schafe (Addgene plasmid # 233275 ; http://n2t.net/addgene:233275 ; RRID:Addgene_233275)
