[The description below was written by a language model from this plasmid's Addgene catalogue record and pLannotate feature annotations shown in this document.]
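Description:
pDsRed1-CMV-Rat Nurr1-DsRed1-pA is a mammalian expression plasmid of about 6.5 kb built on a Clontech DsRed N1-type backbone. It is designed to produce rat Nurr1 (Nr4a2) fused at its C terminus to the red fluorescent protein DsRed1. It replicates in bacteria from a high-copy ColE1/pUC-type origin and is selected with kanamycin. The resistance gene is the Tn5 aminoglycoside phosphotransferase (NeoR/KanR). It sits behind tandem bacterial (bla) and SV40 early promoters and is terminated by the HSV TK polyadenylation signal, so the same cassette can also give G418 resistance in mammalian cells. An f1 origin is present as well. Short matches annotated as ble, SV40 large T antigen and bGH poly(A) fragments appear to be backbone remnants rather than functional parts.

The expression unit consists of the human CMV immediate early enhancer and promoter, followed by the Nurr1 coding region, which was cloned between the XhoI and EcoRI sites of the polylinker. A short stretch of residual polylinker joins it to the mammalian codon-optimized wild-type DsRed1 coding sequence, and the SV40 poly(A) signal ends the transcript. The automated annotation labels the insert by its closest human NR4A2 reference, but the catalogue record gives the species as rat. The depositors note that the Nurr1 coding region carries a P2A mutation, meaning a proline-to-alanine substitution at residue 2, not a 2A self-cleaving peptide, so the product is a single fusion protein. Nurr1 is a transcriptional regulator important for the development and maintenance of midbrain dopaminergic neurons. The record gives the construct's purpose simply as CMV-driven expression of this fusion, whose red fluorescence marks the expressed protein in transfected cells.
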