Features (pLannotate 1.2.2; 16 found; start..end, strand, type, name):
    608..911     +  enhancer       CMV enhancer: human cytomegalovirus immediate early enhancer
    912..1115    +  promoter       CMV promoter: human cytomegalovirus (CMV) immediate early promoter
   1138..1165    +  misc_feature   MCS (fragment): multiple cloning site
   1166..2959    +  CDS            NR4A2: NR4A2_HUMAN - Also known as NOT, NURR1, TINUR. Experimental evidence at protein level: Swiss-Prot protein existence level 1. Transcriptional regulator which is important for the differentiation and maintenance of meso-diencephalic dopaminergic (mdDA) neurons during development. It is crucial for expression of a set of genes such as SLC6A3, SLC18A2, TH and DRD2 which are essential for development of mdDA neurons (By similarity). From Homo sapiens (Human).
   2958..3003    +  misc_feature   MCS (fragment): multiple cloning site
   3017..3697    +  CDS            DsRed1: wild-type DsRed mammalian codon-optimized
   3712..3795    +  CDS            large T antigen (fragment): large T antigen from SV40 (simian virus 40)
   3818..3939    +  polyA_signal   SV40 poly(A) signal: SV40 polyadenylation signal
   3973..4401    -  rep_origin     f1 ori (sequence partly withheld): f1 bacteriophage origin of replication; arrow indicates direction of (+) strand synthesis
   4428..4532    +  promoter       AmpR promoter: bla
   4534..4891    +  promoter       SV40 promoter: SV40 enhancer and early promoter
   4926..5720    +  CDS            NeoR/KanR: aminoglycoside phosphotransferase from Tn5; aph(3')-II (or nptII); confers resistance to neomycin, kanamycin, and G418 (Geneticin®)
   5741..5893    +  CDS            ble (fragment): BLE_KLEPN - Experimental evidence at protein level: Swiss-Prot protein existence level 1. Binding protein with a strong affinity to the bleomycin family of antibiotics. Binds to CL990; an antimitotic-antibiotic compound. From Klebsiella pneumoniae.
   5952..5999    +  polyA_signal   HSV TK poly(A) signal: herpes simplex virus thymidine kinase polyadenylation signal (Cole and Stacy, 1985)
   6090..6106    -  polyA_signal   bGH poly(A) signal (fragment): bovine growth hormone polyadenylation signal
   6328..433     +  rep_origin     ori (across the origin): high-copy-number ColE1/pMB1/pBR322/pUC origin of replication
>Addgene plasmid #233275 | pDsRed1-CMV-Rat Nurr1-DsRed1-pA | addgene full sequence | sequence record 468741 | Addgene NGS Result
GTAGCCGTAGTTAGGCCACCACTTCAAGAACTCTGTAGCACCGCCTACATACCTCGCTCTGCTAATCCTG
TTACCAGTGGCTGCTGCCAGTGGCGATAAGTCGTGTCTTACCGGGTTGGACTCAAGACGATAGTTACCGG
ATAAGGCGCAGCGGTCGGGCTGAACGGGGGGTTCGTGCACACAGCCCAGCTTGGAGCGAACGACCTACAC
CGAACTGAGATACCTACAGCGTGAGCTATGAGAAAGCGCCACGCTTCCCGAAGGGAGAAAGGCGGACAGG
TATCCGGTAAGCGGCAGGGTCGGAACAGGAGAGCGCACGAGGGAGCTTCCAGGGGGAAACGCCTGGTATC
TTTATAGTCCTGTCGGGTTTCGCCACCTCTGACTTGAGCGTCGATTTTTGTGATGCTCGTCAGGGGGGCG
GAGCCTATGGAAAAACGCCAGCAACGCGGCCTTTTTACGGTTCCTGGCCTTTTGCTGGCCTTTTGCTCAC
ATGTTCTTTCCTGCGTTATCCCCTGATTCTGTGGATAACCGTATTACCGCCATGCATTAGTTATTAATAG
TAATCAATTACGGGGTCATTAGTTCATAGCCCATATATGGAGTTCCGCGTTACATAACTTACGGTAAATG
GCCCGCCTGGCTGACCGCCCAACGACCCCCGCCCATTGACGTCAATAATGACGTATGTTCCCATAGTAAC
GCCAATAGGGACTTTCCATTGACGTCAATGGGTGGAGTATTTACGGTAAACTGCCCACTTGGCAGTACAT
CAAGTGTATCATATGCCAAGTACGCCCCCTATTGACGTCAATGACGGTAAATGGCCCGCCTGGCATTATG
CCCAGTACATGACCTTATGGGACTTTCCTACTTGGCAGTACATCTACGTATTAGTCATCGCTATTACCAT
GGTGATGCGGTTTTGGCAGTACATCAATGGGCGTGGATAGCGGTTTGACTCACGGGGATTTCCAAGTCTC
CACCCCATTGACGTCAATGGGAGTTTGTTTTGGCACCAAAATCAACGGGACTTTCCAAAATGTCGTAACA
ACTCCGCCCCATTGACGCAAATGGGCGGTAGGCGTGTACGGTGGGAGGTCTATATAAGCAGAGCTGGTTT
AGTGAACCGTCAGATCCGCTAGCGCTACCGGACTCAGATCTCGAGATGGCTTGTGTTCAGGCGCAGTATG
GGTCCTCGCCTCAAGGAGCCAGCCCCGCTTCTCAGAGCTACAGTTACCACTCTTCGGGAGAATACAGCTC
CGATTTCTTAACTCCAGAGTTTGTCAAGTTTAGCATGGACCTCACCAACACTGAAATTACTGCCACCACT
TCTCTCCCCAGCTTCAGTACCTTTATGGACAACTACAGCACAGGCTACGACGTCAAGCCACCTTGCTTGT
ACCAAATGCCCCTGTCCGGACAGCAGTCCTCCATTAAGGTAGAAGACATTCAGATGCACAACTACCAGCA
ACACAGCCACCTGCCCCCTCAGTCCGAGGAGATGATGCCACACAGCGGGTCGGTTTACTACAAGCCCTCT
TCGCCCCCGACACCCAGCACCCCGGGCTTCCAGGTGCAGCATAGCCCGATGTGGGACGATCCGGGCTCCC
TTCACAACTTCCACCAGAACTACGTGGCCACTACGCATATGATCGAGCAGAGGAAGACACCTGTCTCCCG
CCTTTCACTCTTCTCCTTTAAGCAGTCGCCCCCGGGCACTCCTGTGTCTAGCTGCCAGATGCGCTTTGAC
GGGCCTCTGCACGTCCCCATGAACCCGGAGCCCGCGGGCAGCCACCACGTAGTGGATGGGCAGACCTTCG
CCGTGCCCAATCCCATTCGCAAGCCGGCATCCATGGGCTTCCCGGGCCTGCAGATCGGCCACGCGTCGCA
GTTGCTTGACACGCAGGTGCCCTCGCCGCCGTCCCGGGGCTCTCCCTCCAATGAGGGTCTGTGCGCTGTT
TGCGGTGACAACGCGGCCTGTCAGCATTACGGTGTTCGCACTTGTGAGGGCTGCAAAGGTTTCTTTAAGC
GCACGGTGCAAAAAAACGCGAAATATGTGTGTTTAGCAAATAAAAATTGCCCAGTGGATAAGCGCCGCCG
AAATCGTTGTCAGTACTGTCGGTTTCAGAAGTGCCTGGCTGTTGGGATGGTTAAAGAAGTGGTTCGCACG
GACAGTTTAAAAGGCCGGAGAGGTCGTCTACCCTCAAAACCGAAGAGCCCACAGGATCCCTCTCCCCCCT
CACCTCCGGTGAGTCTGATCAGTGCCCTCGTCAGAGCCCACGTCGACTCCAATCCGGCAATGACCAGCCT
GGACTATTCCAGGTTCCAGGCAAACCCTGACTATCAGATGAGTGGAGATGATACTCAACATATCCAGCAG
TTCTACGATCTCCTGACTGGCTCTATGGAGATCATCAGAGGGTGGGCAGAGAAGATTCCTGGCTTTGCTG
ACCTGCCCAAAGCCGATCAGGACCTGCTTTTTGAATCAGCTTTCTTAGAATTATTTGTTCTACGCTTAGC
ATACAGGTCCAACCCAGTGGAGGGTAAACTCATCTTTTGCAATGGGGTGGTCTTGCACAGGTTGCAATGC
GTGCGTGGCTTTGGGGAATGGATTGATTCCATTGTTGAATTCTCCTCCAACTTGCAGAATATGAACATCG
ACATTTCTGCCTTCTCCTGCATTGCTGCCCTGGCTATGGTCACAGAGAGACACGGGCTCAAGGAACCCAA
GAGAGTGGAAGAGCTACAAAACAAAATTGTAAATTGTCTTAAAGACCATGTGACTTTCAATAATGGGGGA
TTGAACCGACCCAACTACCTGTCCAAACTGTTGGGGAAGCTCCCAGAACTTCGCACCCTTTGCACACAGG
GGCTCCAGCGCATTTTCTACCTGAAATTGGAAGACTTGGTACCACCACCAGCAATAATTGACAAACTTTT
CCTGGACACCTTACCTTTCAAGCTTCGAATTCTGCAGTCGACGGTACCGCGGGCCCGGGATCCACCGGTC
GCCACCATGGTGCGCTCCTCCAAGAACGTCATCAAGGAGTTCATGCGCTTCAAGGTGCGCATGGAGGGCA
CCGTGAACGGCCACGAGTTCGAGATCGAGGGCGAGGGCGAGGGCCGCCCCTACGAGGGCCACAACACCGT
GAAGCTGAAGGTGACCAAGGGCGGCCCCCTGCCCTTCGCCTGGGACATCCTGTCCCCCCAGTTCCAGTAC
GGCTCCAAGGTGTACGTGAAGCACCCCGCCGACATCCCCGACTACAAGAAGCTGTCCTTCCCCGAGGGCT
TCAAGTGGGAGCGCGTGATGAACTTCGAGGACGGCGGCGTGGTGACCGTGACCCAGGACTCCTCCCTGCA
GGACGGCTGCTTCATCTACAAGGTGAAGTTCATCGGCGTGAACTTCCCCTCCGACGGCCCCGTAATGCAG
AAGAAGACCATGGGCTGGGAGGCCTCCACCGAGCGCCTGTACCCCCGCGACGGCGTGCTGAAGGGCGAGA
TCCACAAGGCCCTGAAGCTGAAGGACGGCGGCCACTACCTGGTGGAGTTCAAGTCCATCTACATGGCCAA
GAAGCCCGTGCAGCTGCCCGGCTACTACTACGTGGACTCCAAGCTGGACATCACCTCCCACAACGAGGAC
TACACCATCGTGGAGCAGTACGAGCGCACCGAGGGCCGCCACCACCTGTTCCTGTAGCGGCCGCGACTCT
AGATCATAATCAGCCATACCACATTTGTAGAGGTTTTACTTGCTTTAAAAAACCTCCCACACCTCCCCCT
GAACCTGAAACATAAAATGAATGCAATTGTTGTTGTTAACTTGTTTATTGCAGCTTATAATGGTTACAAA
TAAAGCAATAGCATCACAAATTTCACAAATAAAGCATTTTTTTCACTGCATTCTAGTTGTGGTTTGTCCA
AACTCATCAATGTATCTTAAGGCGTAAATTGTAAGCGTTAATATTTTGTTAAAATTCGCGTTAAATTTTT
GTTAAATCAGCTCATTTTTTAACCAATAGGCCGAAATCGGCAAAATCCCTTATAAATCAAAAGAATAGAC
CGAGATAGGGT
[37 nt withheld, positions 4072-4108]
AAAGAACGTGGACTCCAACGTCAAAGG
[49 nt withheld, positions 4136-4184]
T
[91 nt withheld, positions 4186-4276]
G
[124 nt withheld, positions 4278-4401]
CAGGTGGCACTTTTCGGGGAAATGTGCGCGGAACCCCTATTTGTTTATTTTTCTAAATACATTCAAATAT
GTATCCGCTCATGAGACAATAACCCTGATAAATGCTTCAATAATATTGAAAAAGGAAGAGTCCTGAGGCG
GAAAGAACCAGCTGTGGAATGTGTGTCAGTTAGGGTGTGGAAAGTCCCCAGGCTCCCCAGCAGGCAGAAG
TATGCAAAGCATGCATCTCAATTAGTCAGCAACCAGGTGTGGAAAGTCCCCAGGCTCCCCAGCAGGCAGA
AGTATGCAAAGCATGCATCTCAATTAGTCAGCAACCATAGTCCCGCCCCTAACTCCGCCCATCCCGCCCC
TAACTCCGCCCAGTTCCGCCCATTCTCCGCCCCATGGCTGACTAATTTTTTTTATTTATGCAGAGGCCGA
GGCCGCCTCGGCCTCTGAGCTATTCCAGAAGTAGTGAGGAGGCTTTTTTGGAGGCCTAGGCTTTTGCAAA
GATCGATCAAGAGACAGGATGAGGATCGTTTCGCATGATTGAACAAGATGGATTGCACGCAGGTTCTCCG
GCCGCTTGGGTGGAGAGGCTATTCGGCTATGACTGGGCACAACAGACAATCGGCTGCTCTGATGCCGCCG
TGTTCCGGCTGTCAGCGCAGGGGCGCCCGGTTCTTTTTGTCAAGACCGACCTGTCCGGTGCCCTGAATGA
ACTGCAAGACGAGGCAGCGCGGCTATCGTGGCTGGCCACGACGGGCGTTCCTTGCGCAGCTGTGCTCGAC
GTTGTCACTGAAGCGGGAAGGGACTGGCTGCTATTGGGCGAAGTGCCGGGGCAGGATCTCCTGTCATCTC
ACCTTGCTCCTGCCGAGAAAGTATCCATCATGGCTGATGCAATGCGGCGGCTGCATACGCTTGATCCGGC
TACCTGCCCATTCGACCACCAAGCGAAACATCGCATCGAGCGAGCACGTACTCGGATGGAAGCCGGTCTT
GTCGATCAGGATGATCTGGACGAAGAGCATCAGGGGCTCGCGCCAGCCGAACTGTTCGCCAGGCTCAAGG
CGAGCATGCCCGACGGCGAGGATCTCGTCGTGACCCATGGCGATGCCTGCTTGCCGAATATCATGGTGGA
AAATGGCCGCTTTTCTGGATTCATCGACTGTGGCCGGCTGGGTGTGGCGGACCGCTATCAGGACATAGCG
TTGGCTACCCGTGATATTGCTGAAGAGCTTGGCGGCGAATGGGCTGACCGCTTCCTCGTGCTTTACGGTA
TCGCCGCTCCCGATTCGCAGCGCATCGCCTTCTATCGCCTTCTTGACGAGTTCTTCTGAGCGGGACTCTG
GGGTTCGAAATGACCGACCAAGCGACGCCCAACCTGCCATCACGAGATTTCGATTCCACCGCCGCCTTCT
ATGAAAGGTTGGGCTTCGGAATCGTTTTCCGGGACGCCGGCTGGATGATCCTCCAGCGCGGGGATCTCAT
GCTGGAGTTCTTCGCCCACCCTAGGGGGAGGCTAACTGAAACACGGAAGGAGACAATACCGGAAGGAACC
CGCGCTATGACGGCAATAAAAAGACAGAATAAAACGCACGGTGTTGGGTCGTTTGTTCATAAACGCGGGG
TTCGGTCCCAGGGCTGGCACTCTGTCGATACCCCACCGAGACCCCATTGGGGCCAATACGCCCGCGTTTC
TTCCTTTTCCCCACCCCACCCCCCAAGTTCGGGTGAAGGCCCAGGGCTCGCAGCCAACGTCGGGGCGGCA
GGCCCTGCCATAGCCTCAGGTTACTCATATATACTTTAGATTGATTTAAAACTTCATTTTTAATTTAAAA
GGATCTAGGTGAAGATCCTTTTTGATAATCTCATGACCAAAATCCCTTAACGTGAGTTTTCGTTCCACTG
AGCGTCAGACCCCGTAGAAAAGATCAAAGGATCTTCTTGAGATCCTTTTTTTCTGCGCGTAATCTGCTGC
TTGCAAACAAAAAAACCACCGCTACCAGCGGTGGTTTGTTTGCCGGATCAAGAGCTACCAACTCTTTTTC
CGAAGGTAACTGGCTTCAGCAGAGCGCAGATACCAAATACTGTTCTTCTAGT
